Addgene plasmid #172611: pMSCV-FLAG-2xSTREP-CDKN1B-Puro
Purpose: Retroviral vector for the constitutive expression of FLAG-2xSTREP-tagged p27 and a puromycin resistance marker in mammalian cells
Depositing lab: Michele Pagano. Depositing organization: NYU Grossman School of Medicine. Publication: CRL4(AMBRA1) is a master regulator of D-type cyclins. Simoneschi D, Rona G, Zhou N, Jeong YT, Jiang S, Milletti G, Arbini AA, O'Sullivan A, Wang AA, Nithikasem S, Keegan S, Siu Y, Cianfanelli V, Maiani E, Nazio F, Cecconi F, Boccalatte F, Fenyo D, Jones DR, Busino L, Pagano M. Nature. 2021 Apr;592(7856):789-793. doi: 10.1038/s41586-021-03445-y. Epub 2021 Apr 14. PubMed 33854235.
Backbone
  Vector backbone: pMSCV-Puro
  Backbone manufacturer: Takara Bio
  Vector type: Mammalian Expression, Retroviral
  Selectable markers: Puromycin
Growth in bacteria
  Bacterial resistance: Ampicillin, 100 μg/mL
  Growth temperature: 37°C
  Growth strain: NEB Stable
  Copy number: High Copy
Gene/Insert
  Gene/Insert name: CDKN1B (alt names: p27; p27KIP1)
  Species: H. sapiens (human)
  Entrez Gene: CDKN1B (a.k.a. CDKN4, KIP1, MEN1B, MEN4, P27KIP1)
  Tag / fusion protein: FLAG-2xSTREP (N terminal on insert)
  Cloning method: Restriction Enzyme; 5′ cloning site Unknown (unknown if destroyed); 3′ cloning site Unknown (unknown if destroyed)
  Sequencing primers: 5′ CCCTTGAACCTCCTCGTTCGACC; 3′ GAGACGTGCTACTTCCATTTGTC
Terms and licenses: Academic/Nonprofit Terms; Industry Terms: Not Available to Industry
How to cite: pMSCV-FLAG-2xSTREP-CDKN1B-Puro was a gift from Michele Pagano (Addgene plasmid # 172611 ; http://n2t.net/addgene:172611 ; RRID:Addgene_172611)
