[The description below was written by a language model from this plasmid's Addgene catalogue record and pLannotate feature annotations shown in this document.]
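Description:
pMSCV-FLAG-2xSTREP-CDKN1B-Puro is a gammaretroviral mammalian expression vector of about 7 kb, built on the commercial pMSCV-Puro backbone, for constitutive expression of tagged human p27 (CDKN1B, also known as p27KIP1). In bacteria it is maintained as a high-copy plasmid through a ColE1/pUC-type origin and selected with ampicillin via the β-lactamase gene. The short lac, rop, bom, TcR and lacZα fragments annotated in the backbone are remnants of earlier cloning vectors and have no functional role.

The retroviral cassette is bounded by the 5′ and 3′ long terminal repeats of murine embryonic stem cell virus. Downstream of the 5′ LTR lie the MESV Ψ packaging signal and a truncated MMLV gag segment lacking its start codon, which together promote efficient encapsidation of the vector RNA when gag, pol and env are supplied in trans by a packaging cell line. No separate promoter is annotated upstream of the insert, consistent with the usual MSCV design in which the 5′ LTR drives transcription. The human CDKN1B coding sequence carries an N-terminal FLAG-2xSTREP tag according to the catalogue entry; the automated annotation detects only a fragment of one Strep-Tag II just upstream of the gene. A mouse PGK promoter then drives puromycin N-acetyltransferase independently, so stably transduced cells can be selected with puromycin.

p27 is a cyclin-dependent kinase inhibitor that regulates G1 progression and interacts with cyclin E/A-CDK2 and cyclin D-CDK4 complexes. The dual tag suits immunodetection and tandem or Strep-Tactin affinity purification of p27 and its partners, and the plasmid was deposited with a study on the control of D-type cyclins by the CRL4(AMBRA1) ubiquitin ligase.
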