Features (pLannotate 1.2.2; 20 found; start..end, strand, type, name):
    579..920     +  misc_feature   MESV Ψ: packaging signal of murine embryonic stem cell virus
    987..1403    +  CDS            gag (truncated): truncated Moloney murine leukemia virus (MMLV) gag gene lacking the start codon
   1524..1543    +  CDS            Strep-Tag II (fragment): peptide that binds Strep-Tactin®, an engineered form of streptavidin
   1557..2147    +  CDS            CDKN1B: CDN1B_HUMAN - Also known as KIP1. Experimental evidence at protein level: Swiss-Prot protein existence level 1. Important regulator of cell cycle progression. Inhibits the kinase activity of CDK2 bound to cyclin A, but has little inhibitory activity on CDK2 bound to SPDYA (PubMed:28666995). Involved in G1 arrest. Potent inhibitor of cyclin E- and cyclin A-CDK2 complexes. Forms a complex with cyclin type D-CDK4 complexes and is involved in the assembly, stability, and modulation of CCND1-CDK4 complex activation. Acts either as an inhibitor or an activator of cyclin type D-CDK4 complexes dependi
   2161..2660    +  promoter       PGK promoter: mouse phosphoglycerate kinase 1 promoter
   2681..3280    +  CDS            PuroR: puromycin N-acetyltransferase; pac from Streptomyces alboniger; confers resistance to puromycin
   3380..3894    +  LTR            3' LTR: 3' long terminal repeat from murine embryonic stem cell virus
   4056..4072    -  protein_bind   lac operator: The lac repressor binds to the lac operator to inhibit transcription in E. coli. This inhibition can be relieved by adding lactose or isopropyl-β-D-thiogalactopyranoside (IPTG). lac repressor encoded by lacI
   4080..4110    -  promoter       lac promoter: promoter for the E. coli lac operon
   4125..4146    -  protein_bind   CAP binding site: CAP binding activates transcription in the presence of cAMP. E. coli catabolite activator protein
   4159..4251    -  CDS            lacI (fragment): lac repressor; lacI; The lac repressor binds to the lac operator to inhibit transcription in E. coli. This inhibition can be relieved by adding lactose or isopropyl-β-D-thiogalactopyranoside (IPTG).
   4434..5022    -  rep_origin     ori: high-copy-number ColE1/pMB1/pBR322/pUC origin of replication
   5193..6053    -  CDS            AmpR: β-lactamase; bla; confers resistance to ampicillin, carbenicillin, and related antibiotics
   6054..6158    -  promoter       AmpR promoter: bla
   6253..6288    +  CDS            rop (fragment): Rop protein, which maintains plasmids at low copy number; rop
   6390..6489    +  misc_feature   bom (fragment): basis of mobility region from pBR322
   6495..6644    -  CDS            lacZα (fragment): LacZα fragment of β-galactosidase; lacZ fragment
   6644..6845    -  CDS            TcR (fragment): tetracycline efflux protein; tet; confers resistance to tetracycline
   6846..6944    +  CDS            env (fragment): murine leukemia virus gPr80 envelope polyprotein precursor; env; proteolytically cleaved into gp70SU and p15TM subunits
   6986..515     +  LTR            5' LTR (across the origin): 5' long terminal repeat from murine embryonic stem cell virus
>Addgene plasmid #172611 | pMSCV-FLAG-2xSTREP-CDKN1B-Puro | addgene full sequence | sequence record 340199 | Addgene NGS Result
TGAAAGACCCCACCTGTAGGTTTGGCAAGCTAGCTTAAGTAACGCCATTTTGCAAGGCATGGAAAATACA
TAACTGAGAATAGAGAAGTTCAGATCAAGGTTAGGAACAGAGAGACAGCAGAATATGGGCCAAACAGGAT
ATCTGTGGTAAGCAGTTCCTGCCCCGGCTCAGGGCCAAGAACAGATGGTCCCCAGATGCGGTCCCGCCCT
CAGCAGTTTCTAGAGAACCATCAGATGTTTCCAGGGTGCCCCAAGGACCTGAAATGACCCTGTGCCTTAT
TTGAACTAACCAATCAGTTCGCTTCTCGCTTCTGTTCGCGCGCTTCTGCTCCCCGAGCTCAATAAAAGAG
CCCACAACCCCTCACTCGGCGCGCCAGTCCTCCGATAGACTGCGTCGCCCGGGTACCCGTATTCCCAATA
AAGCCTCTTGCTGTTTGCATCCGAATCGTGGACTCGCTGATCCTTGGGAGGGTCTCCTCAGATTGATTGA
CTGCCCACCTCGGGGGTCTTTCATTTGGAGGTTCCACCGAGATTTGGAGACCCCTGCCCAGGGACCACCG
ACCCCCCCGCCGGGAGGTAAGCTGGCCAGCGGTCGTTTCGTGTCTGTCTCTGTCTTTGTGCGTGTTTGTG
CCGGCATCTAATGTTTGCGCCTGCGTCTGTACTAGTTAGCTAACTAGCTCTGTATCTGGCGGACCCGTGG
TGGAACTGACGAGTTCTGAACACCCGGCCGCAACCCTGGGAGACGTCCCAGGGACTTTGGGGGCCGTTTT
TGTGGCCCGACCTGAGGAAGGGAGTCGATGTGGAATCCGACCCCGTCAGGATATGTGGTTCTGGTAGGAG
ACGAGAACCTAAAACAGTTCCCGCCTCCGTCTGAATTTTTGCTTTCGGTTTGGAACCGAAGCCGCGCGTC
TTGTCTGCTGCAGCGCTGCAGCATCGTTCTGTGTTGTCTCTGTCTGACTGTGTTTCTGTATTTGTCTGAA
AATTAGGGCCAGACTGTTACCACTCCCTTAAGTTTGACCTTAGGTCACTGGAAAGATGTCGAGCGGATCG
CTCACAACCAGTCGGTAGATGTCAAGAAGAGACGTTGGGTTACCTTCTGCTCTGCAGAATGGCCAACCTT
TAACGTCGGATGGCCGCGAGACGGCACCTTTAACCGAGACCTCATCACCCAGGTTAAGATCAAGGTCTTT
TCACCTGGCCCGCATGGACACCCAGACCAGGTCCCCTACATCGTGACCTGGGAAGCCTTGGCTTTTGACC
CCCCTCCCTGGGTCAAGCCCTTTGTACACCCTAAGCCTCCGCCTCCTCTTCCTCCATCCGCCCCGTCTCT
CCCCCTTGAACCTCCTCGTTCGACCCCGCCTCGATCCTCCCTTTATCCAGCCCTCACTCCTTCTCTAGGC
GCCGGAATTAGATCCGCCACCATGGATTATAAAGATGATGATGATAAAGGGTCGGCCGCCAGCTGGAGCC
ACCCTCAGTTCGAGAAGGGAGGAGGAAGCGGCGGAGGCAGCGGAGGAGGAAGCTGGAGCCACCCGCAGTT
CGAGAAAGGAAGATCTTCAAACGTGCGAGTGTCTAACGGGAGCCCTAGCCTGGAGCGGATGGACGCCAGG
CAGGCGGAGCACCCCAAGCCCTCGGCCTGCAGGAACCTCTTCGGCCCGGTGGACCACGAAGAGTTAACCC
GGGACTTGGAGAAGCACTGCAGAGACATGGAAGAGGCGAGCCAGCGCAAGTGGAATTTCGATTTTCAGAA
TCACAAACCCCTAGAGGGCAAGTACGAGTGGCAAGAGGTGGAGAAGGGCAGCTTGCCCGAGTTCTACTAC
AGACCCCCGCGGCCCCCCAAAGGTGCCTGCAAGGTGCCGGCGCAGGAGAGCCAGGATGTCAGCGGGAGCC
GCCCGGCGGCGCCTTTAATTGGGGCTCCGGCTAACTCTGAGGACACGCATTTGGTGGACCCAAAGACTGA
TCCGTCGGACAGCCAGACGGGGTTAGCGGAGCAATGCGCAGGAATAAGGAAGCGACCTGCAACCGACGAT
TCTTCTACTCAAAACAAAAGAGCCAACAGAACAGAAGAAAATGTTTCAGACGGTTCCCCAAATGCCGGTT
CTGTGGAGCAGACGCCCAAGAAGCCTGGCCTCAGAAGACGTCAAACGTAAGAATTCTACCGGGTAGGGGA
GGCGCTTTTCCCAAGGCAGTCTGGAGCATGCGCTTTAGCAGCCCCGCTGGGCACTTGGCGCTACACAAGT
GGCCTCTGGCCTCGCACACATTCCACATCCACCGGTAGGCGCCAACCGGCTCCGTTCTTTGGTGGCCCCT
TCGCGCCACCTTCTACTCCTCCCCTAGTCAGGAAGTTCCCCCCCGCCCCGCAGCTCGCGTCGTGCAGGAC
GTGACAAATGGAAGTAGCACGTCTCACTAGTCTCGTGCAGATGGACAGCACCGCTGAGCAATGGAAGCGG
GTAGGCCTTTGGGGCAGCGGCCAATAGCAGCTTTGCTCCTTCGCTTTCTGGGCTCAGAGGCTGGGAAGGG
GTGGGTCCGGGGGCGGGCTCAGGGGCGGGCTCAGGGGCGGGGCGGGCGCCCGAAGGTCCTCCGGAGGCCC
GGCATTCTGCACGCTTCAAAAGCGCACGTCTGCCGCGCTGTTCTCCTCTTCCTCATCTCCGGGCCTTTCG
ACCTGCAGCCCAAGCTTACCATGACCGAGTACAAGCCCACGGTGCGCCTCGCCACCCGCGACGACGTCCC
CAGGGCCGTACGCACCCTCGCCGCCGCGTTCGCCGACTACCCCGCCACGCGCCACACCGTCGATCCGGAC
CGCCACATCGAGCGGGTCACCGAGCTGCAAGAACTCTTCCTCACGCGCGTCGGGCTCGACATCGGCAAGG
TGTGGGTCGCGGACGACGGCGCCGCGGTGGCGGTCTGGACCACGCCGGAGAGCGTCGAAGCGGGGGCGGT
GTTCGCCGAGATCGGCCCGCGCATGGCCGAGTTGAGCGGTTCCCGGCTGGCCGCGCAGCAACAGATGGAA
GGCCTCCTGGCGCCGCACCGGCCCAAGGAGCCCGCGTGGTTCCTGGCCACCGTCGGCGTCTCGCCCGACC
ACCAGGGCAAGGGTCTGGGCAGCGCCGTCGTGCTCCCCGGAGTGGAGGCGGCCGAGCGCGCCGGGGTGCC
CGCCTTCCTGGAGACCTCCGCGCCCCGCAACCTCCCCTTCTACGAGCGGCTCGGCTTCACCGTCACCGCC
GACGTCGAGGTGCCCGAAGGACCGCGCACCTGGTGCATGACCCGCAAGCCCGGTGCCTGACGCCCGCCCC
ACGACCCGCAGCGCCCGACCGAAAGGAGCGCACGACCCCATGCATCGATAAAATAAAAGATTTTATTTAG
TCTCCAGAAAAAGGGGGGAATGAAAGACCCCACCTGTAGGTTTGGCAAGCTAGCTTAAGTAACGCCATTT
TGCAAGGCATGGAAAATACATAACTGAGAATAGAGAAGTTCAGATCAAGGTTAGGAACAGAGAGACAGCA
GAATATGGGCCAAACAGGATATCTGTGGTAAGCAGTTCCTGCCCCGGCTCAGGGCCAAGAACAGATGGTC
CCCAGATGCGGTCCCGCCCTCAGCAGTTTCTAGAGAACCATCAGATGTTTCCAGGGTGCCCCAAGGACCT
GAAATGACCCTGTGCCTTATTTGAACTAACCAATCAGTTCGCTTCTCGCTTCTGTTCGCGCGCTTCTGCT
CCCCGAGCTCAATAAAAGAGCCCACAACCCCTCACTCGGCGCGCCAGTCCTCCGATAGACTGCGTCGCCC
GGGTACCCGTGTATCCAATAAACCCTCTTGCAGTTGCATCCGACTTGTGGTCTCGCTGTTCCTTGGGAGG
GTCTCCTCTGAGTGATTGACTACCCGTCAGCGGGGGTCTTTCATGGGTAACAGTTTCTTGAAGTTGGAGA
ACAACATTCTGAGGGTAGGAGTCGAATATTAAGTAATCCTGACTCAATTAGCCACTGTTTTGAATCCACA
TACTCCAATACTCCTGAAATAGTTCATTATGGACAGCGCAGAAAGAGCTGGGGAGAATTGTGAAATTGTT
ATCCGCTCACAATTCCACACAACATACGAGCCGGAAGCATAAAGTGTAAAGCCTGGGGTGCCTAATGAGT
GAGCTAACTCACATTAATTGCGTTGCGCTCACTGCCCGCTTTCCAGTCGGGAAACCTGTCGTGCCAGCTG
CATTAATGAATCGGCCAACGCGCGGGGAGAGGCGGTTTGCGTATTGGGCGCTCTTCCGCTTCCTCGCTCA
CTGACTCGCTGCGCTCGGTCGTTCGGCTGCGGCGAGCGGTATCAGCTCACTCAAAGGCGGTAATACGGTT
ATCCACAGAATCAGGGGATAACGCAGGAAAGAACATGTGAGCAAAAGGCCAGCAAAAGGCCAGGAACCGT
AAAAAGGCCGCGTTGCTGGCGTTTTTCCATAGGCTCCGCCCCCCTGACGAGCATCACAAAAATCGACGCT
CAAGTCAGAGGTGGCGAAACCCGACAGGACTATAAAGATACCAGGCGTTTCCCCCTGGAAGCTCCCTCGT
GCGCTCTCCTGTTCCGACCCTGCCGCTTACCGGATACCTGTCCGCCTTTCTCCCTTCGGGAAGCGTGGCG
CTTTCTCATAGCTCACGCTGTAGGTATCTCAGTTCGGTGTAGGTCGTTCGCTCCAAGCTGGGCTGTGTGC
ACGAACCCCCCGTTCAGCCCGACCGCTGCGCCTTATCCGGTAACTATCGTCTTGAGTCCAACCCGGTAAG
ACACGACTTATCGCCACTGGCAGCAGCCACTGGTAACAGGATTAGCAGAGCGAGGTATGTAGGCGGTGCT
ACAGAGTTCTTGAAGTGGTGGCCTAACTACGGCTACACTAGAAGAACAGTATTTGGTATCTGCGCTCTGC
TGAAGCCAGTTACCTTCGGAAAAAGAGTTGGTAGCTCTTGATCCGGCAAACAAACCACCGCTGGTAGCGG
TGGTTTTTTTGTTTGCAAGCAGCAGATTACGCGCAGAAAAAAAGGATCTCAAGAAGATCCTTTGATCTTT
TCTACGGGGTCTGACGCTCAGTGGAACGAAAACTCACGTTAAGGGATTTTGGTCATGAGATTATCAAAAA
GGATCTTCACCTAGATCCTTTTAAATTAAAAATGAAGTTTTAAATCAATCTAAAGTATATATGAGTAAAC
TTGGTCTGACAGTTACCAATGCTTAATCAGTGAGGCACCTATCTCAGCGATCTGTCTATTTCGTTCATCC
ATAGTTGCCTGACTCCCCGTCGTGTAGATAACTACGATACGGGAGGGCTTACCATCTGGCCCCAGTGCTG
CAATGATACCGCGAGACCCACGCTCACCGGCTCCAGATTTATCAGCAATAAACCAGCCAGCCGGAAGGGC
CGAGCGCAGAAGTGGTCCTGCAACTTTATCCGCCTCCATCCAGTCTATTAATTGTTGCCGGGAAGCTAGA
GTAAGTAGTTCGCCAGTTAATAGTTTGCGCAACGTTGTTGCCATTGCTACAGGCATCGTGGTGTCACGCT
CGTCGTTTGGTATGGCTTCATTCAGCTCCGGTTCCCAACGATCAAGGCGAGTTACATGATCCCCCATGTT
GTGCAAAAAAGCGGTTAGCTCCTTCGGTCCTCCGATCGTTGTCAGAAGTAAGTTGGCCGCAGTGTTATCA
CTCATGGTTATGGCAGCACTGCATAATTCTCTTACTGTCATGCCATCCGTAAGATGCTTTTCTGTGACTG
GTGAGTACTCAACCAAGTCATTCTGAGAATAGTGTATGCGGCGACCGAGTTGCTCTTGCCCGGCGTCAAT
ACGGGATAATACCGCGCCACATAGCAGAACTTTAAAAGTGCTCATCATTGGAAAACGTTCTTCGGGGCGA
AAACTCTCAAGGATCTTACCGCTGTTGAGATCCAGTTCGATGTAACCCACTCGTGCACCCAACTGATCTT
CAGCATCTTTTACTTTCACCAGCGTTTCTGGGTGAGCAAAAACAGGAAGGCAAAATGCCGCAAAAAAGGG
AATAAGGGCGACACGGAAATGTTGAATACTCATACTCTTCCTTTTTCAATATTATTGAAGCATTTATCAG
GGTTATTGTCTCATGAGCGGATACATATTTGAATGTATTTAGAAAAATAAACAAATAGGGGTTCCGCGCA
CATTTCCCCGAAAAGTGCCACCTGACGTCTAAGAAACCATTATTATCATGACATTAACCTATAAAAATAG
GCGTATCACGAGGCCCTTTCGTCTCGCGCGTTTCGGTGATGACGGTGAAAACCTCTGACACATGCAGCTC
CCGGAGACGGTCACAGCTTGTCTGTAAGCGGATGCCGGGAGCAGACAAGCCCGTCAGGGCGCGTCAGCGG
GTGTTGGCGGGTGTCGGGGCTGGCTTAACTATGCGGCATCAGAGCAGATTGTACTGAGAGTGCACCATAT
GCGGTGTGAAATACCGCACAGATGCGTAAGGAGAAAATACCGCATCAGGCGCCATTCGCCATTCAGGCTG
CGCAACTGTTGGGAAGGGCGATCGGTGCGGGCCTCTTCGCTATTACGCCAGCTGGCGAAAGGGGGATGTG
CTGCAAGGCGATTAAGTTGGGTAACGCCAGGGTTTTCCCAGTCACGACGTTGTAAAACGACGGCGCAAGG
AATGGTGCATGCAAGGAGATGGCGCCCAACAGTCCCCCGGCCACGGGGCCTGCCACCATACCCACGCCGA
AACAAGCGCTCATGAGCCCGAAGTGGCGAGCCCGATCTTCCCCATCGGTGATGTCGGCGATATAGGCGCC
AGCAACCGCACCTGTGGCGCCGGTGATGCCGGCCACGATGCGTCCGGCGTAGAGGCGATTAGTCCAATTT
GTTAAAGACAGGATATCAGTGGTCCAGGCTCTAGTTTTGACTCAACAATATCACCAGCTGAAGCCTATAG
AGTACGAGCCATAGATAAAATAAAAGATTTTATTTAGTCTCCAGAAAAAGGGGGGAA
